Addgene plasmid #8813: PBB-79
Depositing lab: Cynthia Wolberger. Depositing organization: Johns Hopkins University and School of Medicine. Publication: The structure of GABPalpha/beta: an ETS domain- ankyrin repeat heterodimer bound to DNA. Batchelor AH, Piper DE, de la Brousse FC, McKnight SL, Wolberger C. Science 1998 Feb 13;279(5353):1037-41. 10.1126/science.279.5353.1037 PubMed 9461436.
Backbone
  Vector backbone: pG5'
  Backbone size w/o insert (bp): 3350
  Vector type: Bacterial Expression
Growth in bacteria
  Bacterial resistance: Ampicillin, 100 μg/mL
  Growth temperature: 37°C
  Growth strain: DH5alpha
  Copy number: Unknown
Gene/Insert
  Gene/Insert name: GABPb1 (1-157) (alt name: GABPb1)
  Species: M. musculus (mouse)
  Insert size (bp): 471
  Entrez Gene: Gabpb1 (a.k.a. E4TF1, GABPB, BABPB2, E4Tf1B, NRF2B1, NRF2B2, E4TF1-47, E4TF1-53, GABPB1-1, GABPB1-2)
  Cloning method: Restriction Enzyme; 5′ cloning site NdeI (not destroyed); 3′ cloning site PstI (not destroyed)
  Sequencing primers: 5′ T7
Terms and licenses: Academic/Nonprofit Terms; Industry Terms: Not Available to Industry
How to cite: PBB-79 was a gift from Cynthia Wolberger (Addgene plasmid # 8813 ; http://n2t.net/addgene:8813 ; RRID:Addgene_8813)
