[The description below was written by a language model from this plasmid's Addgene catalogue record.]
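Description:
PBB-79 is a bacterial expression plasmid built on the pG5' backbone (about 3.35 kb without insert) that carries a truncated mouse Gabpb1 coding sequence. It is propagated in standard E. coli cloning strains and selected with ampicillin. The record does not state the origin of replication or the copy number, and no feature table is available to confirm the other backbone elements.

The insert is a 471 bp fragment encoding residues 1–157 of GABPβ1, the beta subunit of the GA-binding protein transcription factor (also known as E4TF1 or NRF2 beta). It was cloned by restriction digestion between NdeI at the 5′ end and PstI at the 3′ end, and both sites are retained. The use of NdeI, which contains an ATG, is consistent with the fragment being placed directly at a start codon. The promoter is not explicitly recorded, but a T7 primer is listed for sequencing from the 5′ side, which suggests a T7 promoter region lies upstream of the insert. No fusion tags or reporters are listed.

The associated publication describes the structure of the GABPα/β heterodimer, in which an ETS domain and an ankyrin repeat partner are bound to DNA. The N-terminal fragment encoded here corresponds to the beta subunit partner in that complex. The construct is therefore best understood as a tool for producing recombinant GABPβ1 (1–157) in bacteria for structural and biochemical studies of heterodimer assembly and DNA recognition.
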