>Addgene plasmid #8813 | PBB-79 | addgene partial sequence | sequence record 17281 | 8813 with T7
CAGNTTCNCTNAATATTTTGTTTACTTTAAGAAGGAGATATACATATGTCCCTGGTAGATTTGGGGAAGA
AGCTTTTAGAAGCGGCACGAGCCGGTCAAGATGATGAAGTTCGCATTTTGATGGCAAATGGAGCTCCTTT
TACTACAGACTGGTTGGGAACTTCTCCACTTCATCTGGCCGCACAGTATGGGCATTTCTCTACCACAGAG
GTTCTTCTCCGAGCCGGTGTAAGTAGAGATGCCAGGACCAAAGTGGACCGGACACCACTGCACATGGCGG
CTTCTGAGGGCCATGCCAACATAGTAGAAGTTTTGCTTAAGCATGGTGCTGACGTCAATGCAAAGGATAT
GTTAAAGATGACAGCTCTGCATTGGGCAACAGAACATAATCATCAAGAGGTGGTGGAGCTTTTAATCAAA
TATGGTGCTGATGTACACACGCAGAGTAAATTTTGTAAAACTGCATTTGATATTTCAATAGACAATGGAA
ATGAAGATTTAGCAGAGATCCTTCAGTGACTGCAGCCAAGCTTACTCCCCATCCCCTCCAGTAATGACCT
CAGAACTCCATCTGGATTTGTTCAGAACGCTCGGTTGCCGCCGGGCGTTTTTTATTGGTGAGAATCGCAG
CAACTTGTCGCGCCAATCGAGCCATGTCGTCGTCAACGACCCCCCATTCAAGAACAGCAAGCAGCATTGA
GAACTTTGGAATCCAGTCCCTCTTCCACCTGCTGAGGGCAATAAGGGCGCTGCACGCGCACTTTTATCCG
CCTCTGCTGCGCTCCGCCACCGTACGTAAATTTATGGTTGGTTATGAAATGCTGGCAGAGACCCAGCGAG
ACCTGACCGCAGAACAGGCAGCAGAGCGTTTGCGCGCAGTCAGCGATACCCGGTGATATCANAAAGCCCA
AACCCCCAAAACNGGGAAGATTGNTATAAGCNAATNTTTNAATTGGAAACCGTAAATNTTTTGTNAAAAT
